>Addgene plasmid #123327 | pZIP-hCMV-ZSGreen-P2A-Puro-IKZF3 sh2 | addgene full sequence | sequence record 239631 | Addgene NGS Result
GACGGATCGGGAGATCCTCGCGCGTTGACATTGATTATTGACTAGTTATTAATAGTAATCAATTACGGGG
TCATTAGTTCATAGCCCATATATGGAGTTCCGCGTTACATAACTTACGGTAAATGGCCCGCCTGGCTGAC
CGCCCAACGACCCCCGCCCATTGACGTCAATAATGACGTATGTTCCCATAGTAACGCCAATAGGGACTTT
CCATTGACGTCAATGGGTGGAGTATTTACGGTAAACTGCCCACTTGGCAGTACATCAAGTGTATCATATG
CCAAGTACGCCCCCTATTGACGTCAATGACGGTAAATGGCCCGCCTGGCATTATGCCCAGTACATGACCT
TATGGGACTTTCCTACTTGGCAGTACATCTACGTATTAGTCATCGCTATTACCAGCTAGCGAGGCGTGGC
CTGGGCGGGACTGGGGAGTGGCGAGCCCTCAGATCCTGCATATAAGCAGCTGCTTTTTGCCTGTACTGGG
TCTCTCTGGTTAGACCAGATCTGAGCCTGGGAGCTCTCTGGCTAACTAGGGAACCCACTGCTTAAGCCTC
AATAAAGCTTGCCTTGAGTGCTTCAAGTAGTGTGTGCCCGTCTGTTGTGTGACTCTGGTAACTAGAGATC
CCTCCGACCCTTTTAGTCAGTGTGGAAAATCTCTAGCAGTGGCGCCCGAACAGGGACTTGAAAGCGAAAG
GGAAACCAGAGGAGCTCTCTCGACGCAGGACTCGGCTTGCTGAAGCGCGCACGGCAAGAGGCGAGGGGCG
GCGACTGGTGAGTACGCCAAAAATTTTGACTAGCGGAGGCTAGAAGGAGAGAGATGGGTGCGAGAGCGTC
AGTATTAAGCGGGGGAGAATTAGATCGCGATGGGAAAAAATTCGGTTAAGGCCAGGGGGAAAGAAAAAAT
ATAAATTAAAACATATAGTATGGGCAAGCAGGGAGCTAGAACGATTCGCAGTTAATCCTGGCCTGTTAGA
AACATCAGAAGGCTGTAGACAAATACTGGGACAGCTACAACCATCCCTTCAGACAGGATCAGAAGAACTT
AGATCATTATATAATACAGTAGCAACCCTCTATTGTGTGCATCAAAGGATAGAGATAAAAGACACCAAGG
AAGCTTTAGACAAGATAGAGGAAGAGCAAAACAAAAGTAAGACCACCGCACAGCAAGCGGCCGGCCGCTG
ATCTTCAGACCTGGAGGAGGAGATATGAGGGACAATTGGAGAAGTGAATTATATAAATATAAAGTAGTAA
AAATTGAACCATTAGGAGTAGCACCCACCAAGGCAAAGAGAAGAGTGGTGCAGAGAGAAAAAAGAGCAGT
GGGAATAGGAGCTTTGTTCCTTGGGTTCTTGGGAGCAGCAGGAAGCACTATGGGCGCAGCGTCAATGACG
CTGACGGTACAGGCCAGACAATTATTGTCTGGTATAGTGCAGCAGCAGAACAATTTGCTGAGGGCTATTG
AGGCGCAACAGCATCTGTTGCAACTCACAGTCTGGGGCATCAAGCAGCTCCAGGCAAGAATCCTGGCTGT
GGAAAGATACCTAAAGGATCAACAGCTCCTGGGGATTTGGGGTTGCTCTGGAAAACTCATTTGCACCACT
GCTGTGCCTTGGAATGCTAGTTGGAGTAATAAATCTCTGGAACAGATTTGGAATCACACGACCTGGATGG
AGTGGGACAGAGAAATTAACAATTACACAAGCTTAATACACTCCTTAATTGAAGAATCGCAAAACCAGCA
AGAAAAGAATGAACAAGAATTATTGGAATTAGATAAATGGGCAAGTTTGTGGAATTGGTTTAACATAACA
AATTGGCTGTGGTATATAAAATTATTCATAATGATAGTAGGAGGCTTGGTAGGTTTAAGAATAGTTTTTG
CTGTACTTTCTATAGTGAATAGAGTTAGGCAGGGATATTCACCATTATCGTTTCAGACCCACCTCCCAAC
CCCGAGGGGACCCGACAGGCCCGAAGGAATAGAAGAAGAAGGTGGAGAGAGAGACAGAGACAGATCCATT
CGATTAGTGAACGGATCTCGACGGTATCGCCTTTAAAAGAAAAGGGGGGATTGGGGGGTACAGTGCAGGG
GAAAGAATAGTAGACATAATAGCAACAGACATACAAACTAAAGAATTACAAAAACAAATTACAAAAATTC
AAAATTTTCGGGTTTATTACAGGGACAGCAGAGATCCAGTTTATCGATAAGCTTGGGAGTTCCGCGTTAC
ATAACTTACGGTAAATGGCCCGCCTGGCTGACCGCCCAACGACCCCCGCCCATTGACGTCAATAATGACG
TATGTTCCCATAGTAACGCCAATAGGGACTTTCCATTGACGTCAATGGGTGGAGTATTTACGGTAAACTG
CCCACTTGGCAGTACATCAAGTGTATCATATGCCAAGTACGCCCCCTATTGACGTCAATGACGGTAAATG
GCCCGCCTGGCATTATGCCCAGTACATGACCTTATGGGACTTTCCTACTTGGCAGTACATCTACGTATTA
GTCATCGCTATTACCATGGTGATGCGGTTTTGGCAGTACATCAATGGGCGTGGATAGCGGTTTGACTCAC
GGGGATTTCCAAGTCTCCACCCCATTGACGTCAATGGGAGTTTGTTTTGGCACCAAAATCAACGGGACTT
TCCAAAATGTCGTAACAACTCCGCCCCATTGACGCAAATGGGCGGTAGGCGTGTACGGTGGGAGGTCTAT
ATAAGCAGAGCTCGTTTAGTGAACCGTCAGATCGCCTGGAGACGCCATCCACGCTGTTTTGACCTCCATA
GAAGACACCGACTCTAGCTAGAGTACCGGTCCATGGCCCAGTCCAAGCACGGCCTGACCAAGGAGATGAC
CATGAAGTACCGCATGGAGGGCTGCGTGGACGGCCACAAGTTCGTGATCACCGGCGAGGGCATCGGCTAC
CCCTTCAAGGGCAAGCAGGCCATCAACCTGTGCGTGGTGGAGGGCGGCCCCTTGCCCTTCGCCGAGGACA
TCTTGTCCGCCGCCTTCATGTACGGCAACCGCGTGTTCACCGAGTACCCCCAGGACATCGTCGACTACTT
CAAGAACTCCTGCCCCGCCGGCTACACCTGGGACCGCTCCTTCCTGTTCGAGGACGGCGCCGTGTGCATC
TGCAACGCCGACATCACCGTGAGCGTGGAGGAGAACTGCATGTACCACGAGTCCAAGTTCTACGGCGTGA
ACTTCCCCGCCGACGGCCCCGTGATGAAGAAGATGACCGACAACTGGGAGCCCTCCTGCGAGAAGATCAT
CCCCGTGCCCAAGCAGGGCATCTTGAAGGGCGACGTGAGCATGTACCTGCTGCTGAAGGACGGTGGCCGC
TTGCGCTGCCAGTTCGACACCGTGTACAAGGCCAAGTCCGTGCCCCGCAAGATGCCCGACTGGCACTTCA
TCCAGCACAAGCTGACCCGCGAGGACCGCAGCGACGCCAAGAACCAGAAGTGGCACCTGACCGAGCACGC
CATCGCCTCCGGCTCCGCCTTGCCCGGATCCGGCGCAACAAACTTCTCTCTGCTGAAACAAGCCGGAGAT
GTCGAAGAGAATCCTGGACCGACCGAGTACAAGCCCACGGTGCGCCTCGCCACCCGCGACGACGTCCCCA
GGGCCGTACGCACCCTCGCCGCCGCGTTCGCCGACTACCCCGCCACGCGCCACACCGTCGATCCGGACCG
CCACATCGAGCGGGTCACCGAGCTGCAAGAACTCTTCCTCACGCGCGTCGGGCTCGACATCGGCAAGGTG
TGGGTCGCGGACGACGGCGCCGCGGTGGCGGTCTGGACCACGCCGGAGAGCGTCGAAGCGGGGGCGGTGT
TCGCCGAGATCGGCCCGCGCATGGCCGAGTTGAGCGGTTCCCGGCTGGCCGCGCAGCAACAGATGGAAGG
CCTCCTGGCGCCGCACCGGCCCAAGGAGCCCGCGTGGTTCCTGGCCACCGTCGGAGTCTCGCCCGACCAC
CAGGGCAAGGGTCTGGGCAGCGCCGTCGTGCTCCCCGGAGTGGAGGCGGCCGAGCGCGCCGGGGTGCCCG
CCTTCCTGGAGACCTCCGCGCCCCGCAACCTCCCCTTCTACGAGCGGCTCGGCTTCACCGTCACCGCCGA
CGTCGAGGTGCCCGAAGGACCGCGCACCTGGTGCATGACCCGCAAGCCCGGTGCCTGAGCGGCCGCAATG
GATCCTGTTTGAATGAGGCTTCAGTACTTTACAGAATCGTTGCCTGCACATCTTGGAAACACTTGCTGGG
ATTACTTCTTCAGGTTAACCCAACAGAAGGCTCGAGAAGGTATATTGCTGTTGACAGTGAGCGCGAACGC
CAGAATCACATCTAATAGTGAAGCCACAGATGTATTAGATGTGATTCTGGCGTTCTTGCCTACTGCCTCG
GACTTCAAGGGGCTACTTTAGGAGCAATTATCTTGTTTACTAAAACTGAATACCTTGCTATCTCTTTGAT
ACATTTTTACAAAGCTGAATTAAAATGGTATAAATTAAATCACTTTAGCTTGCAGATCTACGCGTGGCGC
GCCTGGAACAATCAACCTCTGGATTACAAAATTTGTGAAAGATTGACTGGTATTCTTAACTATGTTGCTC
CTTTTACGCTATGTGGATACGCTGCTTTAATGCCTTTGTATCATGCTATTGCTTCCCGTATGGCTTTCAT
TTTCTCCTCCTTGTATAAATCCTGGTTGCTGTCTCTTTATGAGGAGTTGTGGCCCGTTGTCAGGCAACGT
GGCGTGGTGTGCACTGTGTTTGCTGACGCAACCCCCACTGGTTGGGGCATTGCCACCACCTGTCAGCTCC
TTTCCGGGACTTTCGCTTTCCCCCTCCCTATTGCCACGGCGGAACTCATCGCCGCCTGCCTTGCCCGCTG
CTGGACAGGGGCTCGGCTGTTGGGCACTGACAATTCCGTGGTGTTGTCGGGGAAGCTGACGTCCTTTCCA
TGGCTGCTCGCCTGTGTTGCCACCTGGATTCTGCGCGGGACGTCCTTCTGCTACGTCCCTTCGGCCCTCA
ATCCAGCGGACCTTCCTTCCCGCGGCCTGCTGCCGGCTCTGCGGCCTCTTCCGCGTCTTCGCCTTCGCCC
TCAGACGAGTCGGATCTCCCTTTGGGCCGCCTCCCCGCCTGGAATTAATTCTGCAGTCGAGACCTAGAAA
AACATGGAGCAATCACAAGTAGCAATACAGCAGCTACCAATGCTGATTGTGCCTGGCTAGAAGCACAAGA
GGAGGAGGAGGTGGGTTTTCCAGTCACACCTCAGGTACCTTTAAGACCAATGACTTACAAGGCAGCTGTA
GATCTTAGCCACTTTTTAAAAGAAAAGAGGGGACTGGAAGGGCTAATTCACTCCCAACGAAGACAAGATC
TGCTTTTTGCTTGTACTGGGTCTCTCTGGTTAGACCAGATCTGAGCCTGGGAGCTCTCTGGCTAACTAGG
GAACCCACTGCTTAAGCCTCAATAAAGCTTGCCTTGAGTGCTTCAAGTAGTGTGTGCCCGTCTGTTGTGT
GACTCTGGTAACTAGAGATCCCTCAGACCCTTTTAGTCAGTGTGGAAAATCTCTAGCAGTAGTAGTTCAT
GTCATCTTATTATTCAGTATTTATAACTTGCAAAGAAATGAATATCAGAGAGTGAGAGGCCTTGACATTG
TTTAAACTGGAATGTGTGTCAGTTAGGGTGTGGAAAGTCCCCAGGCTCCCCAGCAGGCAGAAGTATGCAA
AGCATGCATCTCAATTAGTCAGCAACCAGGTGTGGAAAGTCCCCAGGCTCCCCAGCAGGCAGAAGTATGC
AAAGCATGCATCTCAATTAGTCAGCAACCATAGTCCCGCCCCTAACTCCGCCCATCCCGCCCCTAACTCC
GCCCAGTTCCGCCCATTCTCCGCCCCATGGCTGACTAATTTTTTTTATTTATGCAGAGGCCGAGGCCGCC
TCTGCCTCTGAGCTATTCCAGAAGTAGTGAGGAGGCTTTTTTGGAGGCCTAGGCTTTTGCAAAAAGCTCC
CGGGAGCTTGTATATCCATTACATGTGAGCAAAAGGCCAGCAAAAGGCCAGGAACCGTAAAAAGGCCGCG
TTGCTGGCGTTTTTCCATAGGCTCCGCCCCCCTGACGAGCATCACAAAAATCGACGCTCAAGTCAGAGGT
GGCGAAACCCGACAGGACTATAAAGATACCAGGCGTTTCCCCCTGGAAGCTCCCTCGTGCGCTCTCCTGT
TCCGACCCTGCCGCTTACCGGATACCTGTCCGCCTTTCTCCCTTCGGGAAGCGTGGCGCTTTCTCATAGC
TCACGCTGTAGGTATCTCAGTTCGGTGTAGGTCGTTCGCTCCAAGCTGGGCTGTGTGCACGAACCCCCCG
TTCAGCCCGACCGCTGCGCCTTATCCGGTAACTATCGTCTTGAGTCCAACCCGGTAAGACACGACTTATC
GCCACTGGCAGCAGCCACTGGTAACAGGATTAGCAGAGCGAGGTATGTAGGCGGTGCTACAGAGTTCTTG
AAGTGGTGGCCTAACTACGGCTACACTAGAAGAACAGTATTTGGTATCTGCGCTCTGCTGAAGCCAGTTA
CCTTCGGAAAAAGAGTTGGTAGCTCTTGATCCGGCAAACAAACCACCGCTGGTAGCGGTGGTTTTTTTGT
TTGCAAGCAGCAGATTACGCGCAGAAAAAAAGGATCTCAAGAAGATCCTTTGATCTTTTCTACGGGGTCT
GACGCTCAGTGGAACGAAAACTCACGTTAAGGGATTTTGGTCATGAGATTATCAAAAAGGATCTTCACCT
AGATCCTTTTAAATTAAAAATGAAGTTTTAAATCAATCTAAAGTATATATGAGTAAACTTGGTCTGACAG
TTACCAATGCTTAATCAGTGAGGCACCTATCTCAGCGATCTGTCTATTTCGTTCATCCATAGTTGCCTGA
CTCCCCGTCGTGTAGATAACTACGATACGGGAGGGCTTACCATCTGGCCCCAGTGCTGCAATGATACCGC
GAGACCCACGCTCACCGGCTCCAGATTTATCAGCAATAAACCAGCCAGCCGGAAGGGCCGAGCGCAGAAG
TGGTCCTGCAACTTTATCCGCCTCCATCCAGTCTATTAATTGTTGCCGGGAAGCTAGAGTAAGTAGTTCG
CCAGTTAATAGTTTGCGCAACGTTGTTGCCATTGCTACAGGCATCGTGGTGTCACGCTCGTCGTTTGGTA
TGGCTTCATTCAGCTCCGGTTCCCAACGATCAAGGCGAGTTACATGATCCCCCATGTTGTGCAAAAAAGC
GGTTAGCTCCTTCGGTCCTCCGATCGTTGTCAGAAGTAAGTTGGCCGCAGTGTTATCACTCATGGTTATG
GCAGCACTGCATAATTCTCTTACTGTCATGCCATCCGTAAGATGCTTTTCTGTGACTGGTGAGTACTCAA
CCAAGTCATTCTGAGAATAGTGTATGCGGCGACCGAGTTGCTCTTGCCCGGCGTCAATACGGGATAATAC
CGCGCCACATAGCAGAACTTTAAAAGTGCTCATCATTGGAAAACGTTCTTCGGGGCGAAAACTCTCAAGG
ATCTTACCGCTGTTGAGATCCAGTTCGATGTAACCCACTCGTGCACCCAACTGATCTTCAGCATCTTTTA
CTTTCACCAGCGTTTCTGGGTGAGCAAAAACAGGAAGGCAAAATGCCGCAAAAAAGGGAATAAGGGCGAC
ACGGAAATGTTGAATACTCATACTCTTCCTTTTTCAATATTATTGAAGCATTTATCAGGGTTATTGTCTC
ATGAGCGGATACATATTTGAATGTATTTAGAAAAATAAACAAATAGGGGTTCCGCGCACATTTCCCCGAA
AAGTGCCACCTGACGTC
Features (pLannotate 1.2.2; 20 found; start..end, strand, type, name):
     27..404     +  enhancer       CMV enhancer: human cytomegalovirus immediate early enhancer
    411..668     +  LTR            5' LTR (truncated): truncated 5' long terminal repeat (LTR) from HIV-1
    715..840     +  misc_feature   HIV-1 Ψ: packaging signal of human immunodeficiency virus type 1
    824..1162    +  CDS            HIV-1 gag (fragment): gag protein from human immunodeficiency virus 1; gag
   1337..1570    +  misc_feature   RRE: The Rev response element (RRE) of HIV-1 allows for Rev-dependent mRNA export from the nucleus to the cytoplasm.
   1947..2047    +  CDS            Rev (fragment): human immunodeficiency virus 1 (HIV-1) Rev protein; rev; enhances nuclear export of unspliced and incompletely spliced viral mRNAs
   2062..2177    +  misc_feature   cPPT/CTS: central polypurine tract and central termination sequence of HIV-1 (lacking the first T)
   2235..2538    +  enhancer       CMV enhancer: human cytomegalovirus immediate early enhancer
   2539..2742    +  promoter       CMV promoter: human cytomegalovirus (CMV) immediate early promoter
   2833..3525    +  CDS            ZsGreen: ZsGreen is a basic (constitutively fluorescent) green fluorescent protein published in 1999, derived from Zoanthus sp..
   3591..4188    +  CDS            PuroR (fragment): puromycin N-acetyltransferase; pac from Streptomyces; confers resistance to puromycin
   4209..4302    +  ncRNA          5' miR-30a: sequence upstream of the 71-nt precursor of the human miR-30a microRNA (Zeng et al., 2002) miRNA
   4400..4526    +  ncRNA          3' miR-30a: sequence downstream of the 71-nt precursor of the human miR-30a microRNA (Zeng et al., 2002) miRNA
   4560..5148    +  misc_feature   WPRE: woodchuck hepatitis virus posttranscriptional regulatory element
   5165..5353    +  CDS            nef (fragment): NEF_HV1Z2 - Experimental evidence at protein level: Swiss-Prot protein existence level 1. Extracellular Nef protein targets CD4(+) T-lymphocytes for apoptosis by interacting with CXCR4 surface receptors. From Human immunodeficiency virus type 1 group M subtype D (isolate Z2/CDC-Z34) (HIV-1).
   5355..5588    +  LTR            3' LTR (ΔU3): self-inactivating 3' long terminal repeat (LTR) from HIV-1
   5684..6013    +  promoter       SV40 promoter: SV40 enhancer and early promoter
   6102..6690    -  rep_origin     ori: high-copy-number ColE1/pMB1/pBR322/pUC origin of replication
   6861..7721    -  CDS            AmpR: β-lactamase; bla; confers resistance to ampicillin, carbenicillin, and related antibiotics
   7722..7826    -  promoter       AmpR promoter: bla
