[The description below was written by a language model from this plasmid's Addgene catalogue record and pLannotate feature annotations shown in this document.]
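Description:
pZIP-hCMV-ZSGreen-P2A-Puro-IKZF3 sh2 is a 7,857 bp self-inactivating HIV-1-based lentiviral vector for stable knockdown of human IKZF3 (Aiolos) in mammalian cells. It is maintained in bacteria through a high-copy ColE1/pUC-type origin and an ampicillin resistance gene (β-lactamase under its own promoter). The catalogue lists a recombination-deficient strain as host, as is usual for plasmids with repeated LTRs. The viral backbone begins with a CMV enhancer fused to a truncated 5' LTR, an arrangement that typically allows Tat-independent transcription of the genomic RNA in packaging cells. This is followed by the Ψ packaging signal with a gag fragment, the Rev response element for nuclear export of the unspliced RNA, and the cPPT/CTS element that aids nuclear import of the reverse-transcribed genome. A WPRE downstream of the payload enhances transcript expression, and the ΔU3 3' LTR inactivates the viral promoter after integration. An SV40 promoter/enhancer element is annotated outside the LTRs, but the record does not state its role.

The payload is a single Pol II transcription unit driven by the human CMV immediate early enhancer and promoter. It encodes ZsGreen linked by a P2A self-cleaving peptide to puromycin N-acetyltransferase, so transduced cells can be tracked by green fluorescence and selected with puromycin. The IKZF3-targeting shRNA sits in the 3' UTR of this transcript, flanked by 5' and 3' miR-30a sequences, so it is processed by the endogenous microRNA pathway. Marker expression therefore reports on shRNA expression. The name suggests it is the second of several IKZF3 shRNAs. The associated work concerns effectors of immunomodulatory drugs in primary effusion lymphoma.
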