Addgene plasmid #123327: pZIP-hCMV-ZSGreen-P2A-Puro-IKZF3 sh2
Purpose: Lentiviral vector for expression of shRNA targeting IKZF3 from a miR30 embedded casette in the 3'UTR of ZsGreen-P2A-Puro insert
Depositing lab: Eva Gottwein. Depositing organization: Northwestern University. Publication: CK1alpha and IRF4 are essential and independent effectors of immunomodulatory drugs in primary effusion lymphoma. Patil A, Manzano M, Gottwein E. Blood. 2018 Aug 9;132(6):577-586. doi: 10.1182/blood-2018-01-828418. Epub 2018 Jun 28. PubMed 29954751.
Backbone
  Vector backbone: pZIP-ZsGreen-P2A-Puro
  Total vector size (bp): 7857
  Vector type: Mammalian Expression, Lentiviral
  Selectable markers: Puromycin
Growth in bacteria
  Bacterial resistance: Ampicillin, 100 μg/mL
  Growth temperature: 37°C
  Growth strain: Stbl3
  Copy number: High Copy
Gene/Insert
  Gene/Insert name: shRNA targeting IKZF3 embedded in miR30 backbone
  Species: H. sapiens (human)
  Insert size (bp): 670
  Entrez Gene: IKZF3 (a.k.a. AIO, AIOLOS, IMD84, ZNFN1A3)
  Promoter: CMV
  Cloning method: Gibson Cloning
  Sequencing primers: 5′ -; 3′ -
Terms and licenses: Academic/Nonprofit Terms; Industry Terms: Not Available to Industry
How to cite: pZIP-hCMV-ZSGreen-P2A-Puro-IKZF3 sh2 was a gift from Eva Gottwein (Addgene plasmid # 123327 ; http://n2t.net/addgene:123327 ; RRID:Addgene_123327)
